Addgene plasmid #41023: pFA6a-kanMX-tetO-Pcyc1
Depositing lab: Michael Nick Boddy. Depositing organization: Scripps California (The Scripps Research Institute). Publication: A new versatile system for rapid control of gene expression in the fission yeast Schizosaccharomyces pombe. Zilio N, Wehrkamp-Richter S, Boddy MN. Yeast. 2012 Aug 29. doi: 10.1002/yea.2920. PubMed 22968950.
Backbone
  Vector backbone: pFA6a
  Vector type: Promoter replacement
  Selectable markers: G418
Growth in bacteria
  Bacterial resistance: Ampicillin, 100 μg/mL
  Growth temperature: 37°C
  Growth strain: DH5alpha
  Copy number: Unknown
Gene/Insert
  Gene/Insert name: tetO7-Pcyc1
Terms and licenses: Academic/Nonprofit Terms; Industry Terms: Not Available to Industry
How to cite: pFA6a-kanMX-tetO-Pcyc1 was a gift from Michael Nick Boddy (Addgene plasmid # 41023 ; http://n2t.net/addgene:41023 ; RRID:Addgene_41023)
