[The description below was written by a language model from this plasmid's Addgene catalogue record and pLannotate feature annotations shown in this document.]
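Description:
pFA6a-kanMX-tetO-Pcyc1 is a 4,445 bp promoter-replacement template plasmid built on the pFA6a backbone, developed as part of a system for rapid control of gene expression in the fission yeast Schizosaccharomyces pombe. It is maintained in E. coli through a high-copy ColE1/pUC-type origin and the β-lactamase gene (AmpR) with its own promoter, giving ampicillin selection. The feature table shows no yeast replication origin, consistent with a plasmid that serves as a source of an integrating cassette rather than replicating episomally in yeast. Short remnants of bom, rop and lacI are backbone carry-over with no evident function. SP6 and T7 phage promoters flank the cassette region, as is usual for pFA6a vectors.

The payload consists of two adjacent modules. The kanMX marker, on the reverse strand, confers G418 resistance in yeast. Immediately downstream and in the opposite orientation lies a tetracycline response element containing seven copies of the tet operator (tetO7). The catalogue names the insert as tetO7-Pcyc1, indicating that the operators are fused to a cyc1 promoter. That promoter segment is not separately annotated in the feature table but would lie in the unannotated stretch after the operator array.

In pFA6a-style modules of this kind, the marker-plus-promoter cassette is typically amplified with primers carrying homology to a chromosomal target and integrated upstream of a gene of interest. The native promoter is thereby replaced, with G418 selecting the integrants, and transcription of the target gene becomes dependent on tetO-binding TetR-based regulators and responsive to tetracycline-class drugs. The regulator itself is not encoded on this plasmid and must be supplied separately.
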