Features (pLannotate 1.2.2; 10 found; start..end, strand, type, name):
      1..19      -  promoter       SP6 promoter: promoter for bacteriophage SP6 RNA polymerase
     82..133     -  misc_feature   bom (fragment): basis of mobility region from pBR322
    235..270     -  CDS            rop (fragment): Rop protein, which maintains plasmids at low copy number; rop
    365..469     +  promoter       AmpR promoter: bla
    470..1330    +  CDS            AmpR: β-lactamase; bla; confers resistance to ampicillin, carbenicillin, and related antibiotics
   1501..2089    +  rep_origin     ori: high-copy-number ColE1/pMB1/pBR322/pUC origin of replication
   2272..2325    +  CDS            lacI (fragment): lac repressor; lacI; The lac repressor binds to the lac operator to inhibit transcription in E. coli. This inhibition can be relieved by adding lactose or isopropyl-β-D-thiogalactopyranoside (IPTG).
   2347..2365    +  promoter       T7 promoter: promoter for bacteriophage T7 RNA polymerase
   2470..3826    -  gene           kanMX: yeast selectable marker conferring kanamycin resistance (Wach et al., 1994)
   3909..4179    +  protein_bind   tetracycline response element: contains seven copies of the tetracycline operator tetO tetracycline repressor TetR
>Addgene plasmid #41023 | pFA6a-kanMX-tetO-Pcyc1 | depositor full sequence | sequence record 56253 | pFA6a-kanMX-tetO-Pcyc1 sequence 4445 bps
TCTATAGTGTCACCTAAATCGTATGTGTATGATACATAAGGTTATGTATTAATTGTAGCCGCGTTCTAAC
GACAATATGTCCATATGGTGCACTCTCAGTACAATCTGCTCTGATGCCGCATAGTTAAGCCAGCCCCGAC
ACCCGCCAACACCCGCTGACGCGCCCTGACGGGCTTGTCTGCTCCCGGCATCCGCTTACAGACAAGCTGT
GACCGTCTCCGGGAGCTGCATGTGTCAGAGGTTTTCACCGTCATCACCGAAACGCGCGAGACGAAAGGGC
CTCGTGATACGCCTATTTTTATAGGTTAATGTCATGATAATAATGGTTTCTTAGACGTCAGGTGGCACTT
TTCGGGGAAATGTGCGCGGAACCCCTATTTGTTTATTTTTCTAAATACATTCAAATATGTATCCGCTCAT
GAGACAATAACCCTGATAAATGCTTCAATAATATTGAAAAAGGAAGAGTATGAGTATTCAACATTTCCGT
GTCGCCCTTATTCCCTTTTTTGCGGCATTTTGCCTTCCTGTTTTTGCTCACCCAGAAACGCTGGTGAAAG
TAAAAGATGCTGAAGATCAGTTGGGTGCACGAGTGGGTTACATCGAACTGGATCTCAACAGCGGTAAGAT
CCTTGAGAGTTTTCGCCCCGAAGAACGTTTTCCAATGATGAGCACTTTTAAAGTTCTGCTATGTGGCGCG
GTATTATCCCGTATTGACGCCGGGCAAGAGCAACTCGGTCGCCGCATACACTATTCTCAGAATGACTTGG
TTGAGTACTCACCAGTCACAGAAAAGCATCTTACGGATGGCATGACAGTAAGAGAATTATGCAGTGCTGC
CATAACCATGAGTGATAACACTGCGGCCAACTTACTTCTGACAACGATCGGAGGACCGAAGGAGCTAACC
GCTTTTTTGCACAACATGGGGGATCATGTAACTCGCCTTGATCGTTGGGAACCGGAGCTGAATGAAGCCA
TACCAAACGACGAGCGTGACACCACGATGCCTGTAGCAATGGCAACAACGTTGCGCAAACTATTAACTGG
CGAACTACTTACTCTAGCTTCCCGGCAACAATTAATAGACTGGATGGAGGCGGATAAAGTTGCAGGACCA
CTTCTGCGCTCGGCCCTTCCGGCTGGCTGGTTTATTGCTGATAAATCTGGAGCCGGTGAGCGTGGGTCTC
GCGGTATCATTGCAGCACTGGGGCCAGATGGTAAGCCCTCCCGTATCGTAGTTATCTACACGACGGGGAG
TCAGGCAACTATGGATGAACGAAATAGACAGATCGCTGAGATAGGTGCCTCACTGATTAAGCATTGGTAA
CTGTCAGACCAAGTTTACTCATATATACTTTAGATTGATTTAAAACTTCATTTTTAATTTAAAAGGATCT
AGGTGAAGATCCTTTTTGATAATCTCATGACCAAAATCCCTTAACGTGAGTTTTCGTTCCACTGAGCGTC
AGACCCCGTAGAAAAGATCAAAGGATCTTCTTGAGATCCTTTTTTTCTGCGCGTAATCTGCTGCTTGCAA
ACAAAAAAACCACCGCTACCAGCGGTGGTTTGTTTGCCGGATCAAGAGCTACCAACTCTTTTTCCGAAGG
TAACTGGCTTCAGCAGAGCGCAGATACCAAATACTGTCCTTCTAGTGTAGCCGTAGTTAGGCCACCACTT
CAAGAACTCTGTAGCACCGCCTACATACCTCGCTCTGCTAATCCTGTTACCAGTGGCTGCTGCCAGTGGC
GATAAGTCGTGTCTTACCGGGTTGGACTCAAGACGATAGTTACCGGATAAGGCGCAGCGGTCGGGCTGAA
CGGGGGGTTCGTGCACACAGCCCAGCTTGGAGCGAACGACCTACACCGAACTGAGATACCTACAGCGTGA
GCATTGAGAAAGCGCCACGCTTCCCGAAGGGAGAAAGGCGGACAGGTATCCGGTAAGCGGCAGGGTCGGA
ACAGGAGAGCGCACGAGGGAGCTTCCAGGGGGAAACGCCTGGTATCTTTATAGTCCTGTCGGGTTTCGCC
ACCTCTGACTTGAGCGTCGATTTTTGTGATGCTCGTCAGGGGGGCGGAGCCTATGGAAAAACGCCAGCAA
CGCGGCCTTTTTACGGTTCCTGGCCTTTTGCTGGCCTTTTGCTCACATGTTCTTTCCTGCGTTATCCCCT
GATTCTGTGGATAACCGTATTACCGCCTTTGAGTGAGCTGATACCGCTCGCCGCAGCCGAACGACCGAGC
GCAGCGAGTCAGTGAGCGAGGAAGCGGAAGAGCGCCCAATACGCAAACCGCCTCTCCCCGCGCGTTGGCC
GATTCATTAATGCAGGTTAACCTGGCTTATCGAAATTAATACGACTCACTATAGGGAGACCGGCAGATCC
GCGGCCGCATAGGCCACTAGTGGATCTGATATCATCGATGAATTCGAGCTCGTTTAAACTGGATGGCGGC
GTTAGTATCGAATCGACAGCAGTATAGCGACCAGCATTCACATACGATTGACGCATGATATTACTTTCTG
CGCACTTAACTTCGCATCTGGGCAGATGATGTCGAGGCGAAAAAAAATATAAATCACGCTAACATTTGAT
TAAAATAGAACAACTACAATATAAAAAAACTATACAAATGACAAGTTCTTGAAAACAAGAATCTTTTTAT
TGTCAGTACTGATTAGAAAAACTCATCGAGCATCAAATGAAACTGCAATTTATTCATATCAGGATTATCA
ATACCATATTTTTGAAAAAGCCGTTTCTGTAATGAAGGAGAAAACTCACCGAGGCAGTTCCATAGGATGG
CAAGATCCTGGTATCGGTCTGCGATTCCGACTCGTCCAACATCAATACAACCTATTAATTTCCCCTCGTC
AAAAATAAGGTTATCAAGTGAGAAATCACCATGAGTGACGACTGAATCCGGTGAGAATGGCAAAAGCTTA
TGCATTTCTTTCCAGACTTGTTCAACAGGCCAGCCATTACGCTCGTCATCAAAATCACTCGCATCAACCA
AACCGTTATTCATTCGTGATTGCGCCTGAGCGAGACGAAATACGCGATCGCTGTTAAAAGGACAATTACA
AACAGGAATCGAATGCAACCGGCGCAGGAACACTGCCAGCGCATCAACAATATTTTCACCTGAATCAGGA
TATTCTTCTAATACCTGGAATGCTGTTTTGCCGGGGATCGCAGTGGTGAGTAACCATGCATCATCAGGAG
TACGGATAAAATGCTTGATGGTCGGAAGAGGCATAAATTCCGTCAGCCAGTTTAGTCTGACCATCTCATC
TGTAACATCATTGGCAACGCTACCTTTGCCATGTTTCAGAAACAACTCTGGCGCATCGGGCTTCCCATAC
AATCGATAGATTGTCGCACCTGATTGCCCGACATTATCGCGAGCCCATTTATACCCATATAAATCAGCAT
CCATGTTGGAATTTAATCGCGGCCTCGAAACGTGAGTCTTTTCCTTACCCATGGTTGTTTATGTTCGGAT
GTGATGTGAGAACTGTATCCTAGCAAGATTTTAAAAGGAAGTATATGAAAGAAGAACCTCAGTGGCAAAT
CCTAACCTTTTATATTTCTCTACAGGGGCGCGGCGTGGGGACAATTCAACGCGTCTGTGAGGGGAGCGTT
TCCCTGCTCGCAGGTCTGCAGCGAGGAGCCGTAATTTTTGCTTCGCGCCGTGCGGCCATCAAAATGTATG
GATGCAAATGATTATACATGGGGATGTATGGGCTAAATGTACGGGCGACAGTCACATCATGCCCCTGAGC
TGCGCACGTCAAGACTGTCAAGGAGGGTATTCTGGGCCTCCATGTCGCTGGCCGGGTGACCCGGCGGGGA
CGAGGCAAGCTAAACAGATCTGGGTAATATAGATCAATTCCTCGATCGAGTTTACCACTCCCTATCAGTG
ATAGAGAAAAGTGAAAGTCGAGTTTACCACTCCCTATCAGTGATAGAGAAAAGTGAAAGTCGAGTTTACC
ACTCCCTATCAGTGATAGAGAAAAGTGAAAGTCGAGTTTACCACTCCCTATCAGTGATAGAGAAAAGTGA
AAGTCGAGTTTACCACTCCCTATCAGTGATAGAGAAAAGTGAAAGTCGAGTTTACCACTCCCTATCAGTG
ATAGAGAAAAGTGAAAGTCGAGTTTACCACTCCCTATCAGTGATAGAGAAAAGTGAAAGTCGAGCTCGGT
ACCCTATGGCATGCATGTGCTCTGTATGTATATAAAACTCTTGTTTTCTTCTTTTCTCTAAATATTCTTT
CCTTATACATTAGGTCCTTTGTAGCATAAATTACTATACTTCTATAGACACGCAAACACAAATACACACA
CTAAATTACCGGATCAATTCGGGGGATCCGTTTATCATCCTGGAGGTTAATTAACCCGGGGATCCGTCGA
CCTGCAGCGTACGAAGCTTCAGCTGGCGGCCGCGT
