>Addgene plasmid #41023 | pFA6a-kanMX-tetO-Pcyc1 | addgene partial sequence | sequence record 55425 | Sp6 5'-ATTTAGGTGACACTATAG-3'
GGATCCCCGGGTTAATTAACCTCCAGGATGATAAACGGATCCCCCGAATTGATCCGGTAATTTAGTGTGT
GTATTTGTGTTTGCGTGTCTATAGAAGTATAGTAATTTATGCTACAAAGGACCTAATGTATAAGGAAAGA
ATATTTAGAGAAAAGAAGAAAACAAGAGTTTTATATACATACAGAGCACATGCATGCCATAGGGTACCGA
GCTCGACTTTCACTTTTCTCTATCACTGATAGGGAGTGGTAAACTCGACTTTCACTTTTCTCTATCACTG
ATAGGGAGTGGTAAACTCGACTTTCACTTTTCTCTATCACTGATAGGGAGTGGTAAACTCGACTTTCACT
TTTCTCTATCACTGATAGGGAGTGGTAAACTCGACTTTCACTTTTCTCTATCACTGATAGGGAGTGGTAA
ACTCGACTTTCACTTTTCTCTATCACTGATAGGGAGTGGTAAACTCGACTTTCACTTTTCTCTATCACTG
ATAGGGAGTGGTAAACTCGATCGAGGAATTGATCTATATTACCCAGATCTGTTTAGCTTGCCTCGTCCCC
GCCGGGTCACCCGGCCAGCGACATGGAGGCCCAGAATACCCTCCTTGACAGTCTTGACGTGCGCAGCTCA
GGGGCATGATGTGACTGTCGCCCGTACATTTAGCCCATACATCCCCATGTATAATCATTTGCATCCATAC
ATTTTGATGGCCGCACGGCGCGAAGCAAAAATTACGGCTCCTCGCTGCAGACCTGCGAGCAGGGAAACGC
TCCCCTCACAGACGCGTTGAATTGTCCCCACGCCGCGC
