>Addgene plasmid #41023 | pFA6a-kanMX-tetO-Pcyc1 | addgene partial sequence | sequence record 55502 | T7 5'-TAATACGACTCACTATAGGG-3'
GGATCTGATATCATCGATGAATTCGAGCTCGTTTAAACTGGATGGCGGCGTTAGTATCGAATCGACAGCA
GTATAGCGACCAGCATTCACATACGATTGACGCATGATATTACTTTCTGCGCACTTAACTTCGCATCTGG
GCAGATGATGTCGAGGCGAAAAAAAATATAAATCACGCTAACATTTGATTAAAATAGAACAACTACAATA
TAAAAAAACTATACAAATGACAAGTTCTTGAAAACAAGAATCTTTTTATTGTCAGTACTGATTAGAAAAA
CTCATCGAGCATCAAATGAAACTGCAATTTATTCATATCAGGATTATCAATACCATATTTTTGAAAAAGC
CGTTTCTGTAATGAAGGAGAAAACTCACCGAGGCAGTTCCATAGGATGGCAAGATCCTGGTATCGGTCTG
CGATTCCGACTCGTCCAACATCAATACAACCTATTAATTTCCCCTCGTCAAAAATAAGGTTATCAAGTGA
GAAATCACCATGAGTGACGACTGAATCCGGTGAGAATGGCAAAAGCTTATGCATTTCTTTCCAGACTTGT
TCAACAGGCCAGCCATTACGCTCGTCATCAAAATCACTCGCATCAACCAAACCGTTATTCATTCGTGATT
GCGCCTGAGCGAGACGAAATACGCGATCGCTGTTAAAAGGACAATTACAAACAGGAATCGAATGCAACCG
GCGCAGGAACACTGCCAGCGCATCAACAATATTTTCACCTGAATCAGGATATTCTTCTAATACCTGGAAT
GCT
